>Addgene plasmid #154359 | pMAL-C2X dAmp/Kana+-AFP | addgene full sequence | sequence record 306815 | Addgene NGS Result
CCGACACCATCGAATGGTGCAAAACCTTTCGCGGTATGGCATGATAGCGCCCGGAAGAGAGTCAATTCAG
GGTGGTGAATGTGAAACCAGTAACGTTATACGATGTCGCAGAGTATGCCGGTGTCTCTTATCAGACCGTT
TCCCGCGTGGTGAACCAGGCCAGCCACGTTTCTGCGAAAACGCGGGAAAAAGTGGAAGCGGCGATGGCGG
AGCTGAATTACATTCCCAACCGCGTGGCACAACAACTGGCGGGCAAACAGTCGTTGCTGATTGGCGTTGC
CACCTCCAGTCTGGCCCTGCACGCGCCGTCGCAAATTGTCGCGGCGATTAAATCTCGCGCCGATCAACTG
GGTGCCAGCGTGGTGGTGTCGATGGTAGAACGAAGCGGCGTCGAAGCCTGTAAAGCGGCGGTGCACAATC
TTCTCGCGCAACGCGTCAGTGGGCTGATCATTAACTATCCGCTGGATGACCAGGATGCCATTGCTGTGGA
AGCTGCCTGCACTAATGTTCCGGCGTTATTTCTTGATGTCTCTGACCAGACACCCATCAACAGTATTATT
TTCTCCCATGAAGACGGTACGCGACTGGGCGTGGAGCATCTGGTCGCATTGGGTCACCAGCAAATCGCGC
TGTTAGCGGGCCCATTAAGTTCTGTCTCGGCGCGTCTGCGTCTGGCTGGCTGGCATAAATATCTCACTCG
CAATCAAATTCAGCCGATAGCGGAACGGGAAGGCGACTGGAGTGCCATGTCCGGTTTTCAACAAACCATG
CAAATGCTGAATGAGGGCATCGTTCCCACTGCGATGCTGGTTGCCAACGATCAGATGGCGCTGGGCGCAA
TGCGCGCCATTACCGAGTCCGGGCTGCGCGTTGGTGCGGATATCTCAGTAGTGGGATACGACGATACCGA
AGACAGCTCATGTTATATCCCGCCGTTAACCACCATCAAACAGGATTTTCGCCTGCTGGGGCAAACCAGC
GTGGACCGCTTGCTGCAACTCTCTCAGGGCCAGGCGGTGAAGGGCAATCAGCTGTTGCCCGTCTCACTGG
TGAAAAGAAAAACCACCCTGGCGCCCAATACGCAAACCGCCTCTCCCCGCGCGTTGGCCGATTCATTAAT
GCAGCTGGCACGACAGGTTTCCCGACTGGAAAGCGGGCAGTGAGCGCAACGCAATTAATGTAAGTTAGCT
CACTCATTAGGCACAATTCTCATGTTTGACAGCTTATCATCGACTGCACGGTGCACCAATGCTTCTGGCG
TCAGGCAGCCATCGGAAGCTGTGGTATGGCTGTGCAGGTCGTAAATCACTGCATAATTCGTGTCGCTCAA
GGCGCACTCCCGTTCTGGATAATGTTTTTTGCGCCGACATCATAACGGTTCTGGCAAATATTCTGAAATG
AGCTGTTGACAATTAATCATCGGCTCGTATAATGTGTGGAATTGTGAGCGGATAACAATTTCACACAGGA
AACAGCCAGTCCGTTTAGGTGTTTTCACGAGCACTTCACCAACAAGGACCATAGCATATGAAAATCGAAG
AAGGTAAACTGGTAATCTGGATTAACGGCGATAAAGGCTATAACGGTCTCGCTGAAGTCGGTAAGAAATT
CGAGAAAGATACCGGAATTAAAGTCACCGTTGAGCATCCGGATAAACTGGAAGAGAAATTCCCACAGGTT
GCGGCAACTGGCGATGGCCCTGACATTATCTTCTGGGCACACGACCGCTTTGGTGGCTACGCTCAATCTG
GCCTGTTGGCTGAAATCACCCCGGACAAAGCGTTCCAGGACAAGCTGTATCCGTTTACCTGGGATGCCGT
ACGTTACAACGGCAAGCTGATTGCTTACCCGATCGCTGTTGAAGCGTTATCGCTGATTTATAACAAAGAT
CTGCTGCCGAACCCGCCAAAAACCTGGGAAGAGATCCCGGCGCTGGATAAAGAACTGAAAGCGAAAGGTA
AGAGCGCGCTGATGTTCAACCTGCAAGAACCGTACTTCACCTGGCCGCTGATTGCTGCTGACGGGGGTTA
TGCGTTCAAGTATGAAAACGGCAAGTACGACATTAAAGACGTGGGCGTGGATAACGCTGGCGCGAAAGCG
GGTCTGACCTTCCTGGTTGACCTGATTAAAAACAAACACATGAATGCAGACACCGATTACTCCATCGCAG
AAGCTGCCTTTAATAAAGGCGAAACAGCGATGACCATCAACGGCCCGTGGGCATGGTCCAACATCGACAC
CAGCAAAGTGAATTATGGTGTAACGGTACTGCCGACCTTCAAGGGTCAACCATCCAAACCGTTCGTTGGC
GTGCTGAGCGCAGGTATTAACGCCGCCAGTCCGAACAAAGAGCTGGCAAAAGAGTTCCTCGAAAACTATC
TGCTGACTGATGAAGGTCTGGAAGCGGTTAATAAAGACAAACCGCTGGGTGCCGTAGCGCTGAAGTCTTA
CGAGGAAGAGTTGGCGAAAGATCCACGTATTGCCGCCACTATGGAAAACGCCCAGAAAGGTGAAATCATG
CCGAACATCCCGCAGATGTCCGCTTTCTGGTATGCCGTGCGTACTGCGGTGATCAACGCCGCCAGCGGTC
GTCAGACTGTCGATGAAGCCCTGAAAGACGCGCAGACTAATTCGAGCTCGAACAACAACAACAATAACAA
TAACAACAACCTCGGGATCGAGGGAAGGATTTCAGAATTCCTGGAAGTTCTGTTCCAGGGGCCCATGCAG
TGTACTGGCGGTGCAGACTGTACCTCCTGCACCGGCGCTTGTACCGGTTGCGGCAACTGTCCGAACGCTG
TGGCATGCACTAACTCTCAGCACTGCGTTAAAGCGAACGCGTGCACCGGTTCCACTGATTGCAACACCGC
GCAGGCTTGCACTAACTCCAAAGACTGCTTTGAGGCGAACGCTTGTACGGATTCCACCAATTGTTATAAA
GCGACAGCGCATCACCACCATCATCACTAAAAGCTTGGCACTGGCCGTCGTTTTACAACGTCGTGACTGG
GAAAACCCTGGCGTTACCCAACTTAATCGCCTTGCAGCACATCCCCCTTTCGCCAGCTGGCGTAATAGCG
AAGAGGCCCGCACCGATCGCCCTTCCCAACAGTTGCGCAGCCTGAATGGCGAATGGCAGCTTGGCTGTTT
TGGCGGATGAGATAAGATTTTCAGCCTGATACAGATTAAATCAGAACGCAGAAGCGGTCTGATAAAACAG
AATTTGCCTGGCGGCAGTAGCGCGGTGGTCCCACCTGACCCCATGCCGAACTCAGAAGTGAAACGCCGTA
GCGCCGATGGTAGTGTGGGGTCTCCCCATGCGAGAGTAGGGAACTGCCAGGCATCAAATAAAACGAAAGG
CTCAGTCGAAAGACTGGGCCTTTCGTTTTATCTGTTGTTTGTCGGTGAACGCTCTCCTGAGTAGGACAAA
TCCGCCGGGAGCGGATTTGAACGTTGCGAAGCAACGGCCCGGAGGGTGGCGGGCAGGACGCCCGCCATAA
ACTGCCAGGCATCAAATTAAGCAGAAGGCCATCCTGACGGATGGCCTTTTTGCGTTTCTACAAACTCTTT
TGTTTATTTTTCTAAATACATTCAAATATGTATCCGCTCGGTACCCCGCTCATGAATTAATTCTTAGAAA
AACTCATCGAGCATCAAATGAAACTGCAATTTATTCATATCAGGATTATCAATACCATATTTTTGAAAAA
GCCGTTTCTGTAATGAAGGAGAAAACTCACCGAGGCAGTTCCATAGGATGGCAAGATCCTGGTATCGGTC
TGCGATTCCGACTCGTCCAACATCAATACAACCTATTAATTTCCCCTCGTCAAAAATAAGGTTATCAAGT
GAGAAATCACCATGAGTGACGACTGAATCCGGTGAGAATGGCAAAAGTTTATGCATTTCTTTCCAGACTT
GTTCAACAGGCCAGCCATTACGCTCGTCATCAAAATCACTCGCATCAACCAAACCGTTATTCATTCGTGA
TTGCGCCTGAGCGAGACGAAATACGCGATCGCTGTTAAAAGGACAATTACAAACAAGAATCGAATGCAAC
CGGCGCAGGAACACTGCCAGCGCATCAACAATATTTTCACCTGAATCAGGATATTCTTCTAATACCTGGA
ATGCTGTTTTCCCGGGGATCGCAGTGGTGAGTAACCATGCATCATCAGGAGTACGGATAAAATGCTTGAT
GGTCGGAAGAGGCATAAATTCGGTCAGCCAGTTTAGTCTGACCATCTCATCTGTAACATCATTGGCAACG
CTACCTTTGCCATGTTTCAGAAACAACTCTGGCGCATCGGGCTTCCCATACAATCGATAGATTGTCGCAC
CTGATTGCCCGACATTATCGCGAGCCCATTTATACCCATATAAATCAGCATCCATGTTGGAGTTTAATCG
CGGCCTAGAGCAAGACGTTTCCCGTTGAATATGGCTCATAACACCCCTTGTATTACTGTTTATGTAAGCA
GACAGTTTTATTGTTCATGACCAAAATCCCTTAACGTGAGTTTTCGTTCCACTGAGCGTCAGACCCCGTA
GACCATGGCTGTCAGACCAAGTTTACTCATATATACTTTAGATTGATT
[38 nt withheld, positions 4599-4636]
A
[37 nt withheld, positions 4638-4674]
ATTTTGTTAAAATTCGCGTTAAATTTTTGTTAAATCAGCTCATTTTTTAACCAATAGGCCGAAATCGGCA
AAATCCCTTATAAATCAAAAGAATAGACCGAGATAGGGT
[37 nt withheld, positions 4784-4820]
AAAGAACGTGGACTCCAACGTCAAAGG
[141 nt withheld, positions 4848-4988]
G
[125 nt withheld, positions 4990-5114]
AAAGGATCTAGGTGAAGATCCTTTTTGATAATCTCATGACCAAAATCCCTTAACGTGAGTTTTCGTTCCA
CTGAGCGTCAGACCCCGTAGAAAAGATCAAAGGATCTTCTTGAGATCCTTTTTTTCTGCGCGTAATCTGC
TGCTTGCAAACAAAAAAACCACCGCTACCAGCGGTGGTTTGTTTGCCGGATCAAGAGCTACCAACTCTTT
TTCCGAAGGTAACTGGCTTCAGCAGAGCGCAGATACCAAATACTGTCCTTCTAGTGTAGCCGTAGTTAGG
CCACCACTTCAAGAACTCTGTAGCACCGCCTACATACCTCGCTCTGCTAATCCTGTTACCAGTGGCTGCT
GCCAGTGGCGATAAGTCGTGTCTTACCGGGTTGGACTCAAGACGATAGTTACCGGATAAGGCGCAGCGGT
CGGGCTGAACGGGGGGTTCGTGCACACAGCCCAGCTTGGAGCGAACGACCTACACCGAACTGAGATACCT
ACAGCGTGAGCTATGAGAAAGCGCCACGCTTCCCGAAGGGAGAAAGGCGGACAGGTATCCGGTAAGCGGC
AGGGTCGGAACAGGAGAGCGCACGAGGGAGCTTCCAGGGGGAAACGCCTGGTATCTTTATAGTCCTGTCG
GGTTTCGCCACCTCTGACTTGAGCGTCGATTTTTGTGATGCTCGTCAGGGGGGCGGAGCCTATGGAAAAA
CGCCAGCAACGCGGCCTTTTTACGGTTCCTGGCCTTTTGCTGGCCTTTTGCTCACATGTTCTTTCCTGCG
TTATCCCCTGATTCTGTGGATAACCGTATTACCGCCTTTGAGTGAGCTGATACCGCTCGCCGCAGCCGAA
CGACCGAGCGCAGCGAGTCAGTGAGCGAGGAAGCGGAAGAGCGCCTGATGCGGTATTTTCTCCTTACGCA
TCTGTGCGGTATTTCACACCGCATATATGGTGCACTCTCAGTACAATCTGCTCTGATGCCGCATAGTTAA
GCCAGTATACACTCCGCTATCGCTACGTGACTGGGTCATGGCTGCGCCCCGACACCCGCCAACACCCGCT
GACGCGCCCTGACGGGCTTGTCTGCTCCCGGCATCCGCTTACAGACAAGCTGTGACCGTCTCCGGGAGCT
GCATGTGTCAGAGGTTTTCACCGTCATCACCGAAACGCGCGAGGCAGCTGCGGTAAAGCTCATCAGCGTG
GTCGTGCAGCGATTCACAGATGTCTGCCTGTTCATCCGCGTCCAGCTCGTTGAGTTTCTCCAGAAGCGTT
AATGTCTGGCTTCTGATAAAGCGGGCCATGTTAAGGGCGGTTTTTTCCTGTTTGGTCACTGATGCCTCCG
TGTAAGGGGGATTTCTGTTCATGGGGGTAATGATACCGATGAAACGAGAGAGGATGCTCACGATACGGGT
TACTGATGATGAACATGCCCGGTTACTGGAACGTTGTGAGGGTAAACAACTGGCGGTATGGATGCGGCGG
GACCAGAGAAAAATCACTCAGGGTCAATGCCAGCGCTTCGTTAATACAGATGTAGGTGTTCCACAGGGTA
GCCAGCAGCATCCTGCGATGCAGATCCGGAACATAATGGTGCAGGGCGCTGACTTCCGCGTTTCCAGACT
TTACGAAACACGGAAACCGAAGACCATTCATGTTGTTGCTCAGGTCGCAGACGTTTTGCAGCAGCAGTCG
CTTCACGTTCGCTCGCGTATCGGTGATTCATTCTGCTAACCAGTAAGGCAACCCCGCCAGCCTAGCCGGG
TCCTCAACGACAGGAGCACGATCATGCGCACCCGTGGCCAGGACCCAACGCTGCCCGAAATT
Features (pLannotate 1.2.2; 18 found; start..end, strand, type, name):
      3..80      +  promoter       lacIq promoter: lacI (mutant); In the lacIq allele, a single base change in the promoter boosts expression of the lacI gene about 10-fold.
     81..1163    +  CDS            lacI: lac repressor; lacI; The lac repressor binds to the lac operator to inhibit transcription in E. coli. This inhibition can be relieved by adding lactose or isopropyl-β-D-thiogalactopyranoside (IPTG).
   1176..1197    +  protein_bind   CAP binding site: CAP binding activates transcription in the presence of cAMP. E. coli catabolite activator protein
   1216..1233    +  promoter       tet promoter (fragment): E. coli promoter for tetracycline efflux protein gene
   1406..1434    +  promoter       tac promoter: strong E. coli promoter; hybrid between the trp and lac UV5 promoters
   1442..1458    +  protein_bind   lac operator: The lac repressor binds to the lac operator to inhibit transcription in E. coli. This inhibition can be relieved by adding lactose or isopropyl-β-D-thiogalactopyranoside (IPTG). lac repressor encoded by lacI
   1528..2628    +  CDS            MBP: maltose binding protein from E. coli; malE (mutated); This version of the gene does not encode a signal sequence, so MBP will remain in the cytosol.
   2979..3133    +  CDS            lacZα (fragment): LacZα fragment of β-galactosidase; lacZ fragment
   3226..3341    +  ncRNA          5S rRNA: Accession: RF00001 - 5S ribosomal RNA
   3345..3431    +  terminator     rrnB T1 terminator: Escherichia coli rrnB; transcription terminator T1 from the E. coli rrnB gene
   3523..3550    +  terminator     rrnB T2 terminator: transcription terminator T2 from the E. coli rrnB gene
   3569..3609    +  promoter       AmpR promoter (fragment): bla
   3634..4449    -  CDS            KanR: aminoglycoside phosphotransferase; aph(3')-Ia; confers resistance to kanamycin in bacteria or G418 (Geneticin®) in eukaryotes
   4600..5113    -  rep_origin     M13 ori (sequence partly withheld): M13 bacteriophage origin of replication; arrow indicates direction of (+) strand synthesis
   5224..5812    +  rep_origin     ori: high-copy-number ColE1/pMB1/pBR322/pUC origin of replication
   5998..6140    -  misc_feature   bom: basis of mobility region from pBR322
   6242..6433    -  CDS            rop: Rop protein, which maintains plasmids at low copy number; rop
   6450..6830    +  CDS            YPB1_ECOLX: Protein predicted: Swiss-Prot protein existence level 4. From Escherichia coli.
