[The description below was written by a language model from this plasmid's Addgene catalogue record and pLannotate feature annotations shown in this document.]
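Description:
pMAL-C2X dAmp/Kana+-AFP is a 6,926-nt bacterial expression plasmid built on the pMAL-c2X backbone, modified as its name indicates by removing ampicillin resistance and substituting a kanamycin marker. The feature table agrees with this. Only a fragment of the AmpR promoter remains, next to an aph(3')-Ia KanR gene in reverse orientation. Replication relies on a ColE1/pMB1-type origin together with the pBR322 bom region and the rop gene. Rop restrains copy number, in keeping with the low-copy listing in the catalogue. An M13 origin is also present, which would allow single-stranded DNA production with helper phage.

Expression follows the standard pMAL arrangement. A tac promoter with a lac operator is repressed by LacI made from the plasmid's own lacIq-driven lacI gene, so transcription is induced with IPTG. The promoter drives a signal-sequence-free malE gene, so maltose binding protein and anything fused to it stay in the cytosol. The AFP insert, recorded as carrying a C-terminal His tag, is not annotated in the feature table. It presumably lies in the unannotated gap between the end of MBP and the residual lacZα fragment, which would make it an MBP fusion, though the record does not confirm this or give the cloning sites. The rrnB T1 and T2 terminators follow the cassette.

The record does not state what AFP stands for or its source species. The stated purpose is bacterial expression of AFP, and the associated publication concerns genetically encoded tags for synthesising electron-microscopy-visible gold nanoparticles in cells. MBP and the His tag would offer amylose and metal-affinity routes for purification.
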