Addgene plasmid #154359: pMAL-C2X dAmp/Kana+-AFP
Purpose: Bacterial expression of AFP
Depositing lab: Wanzhong He. Depositing organization: National Institute of Biological Sciences, Beijing. Publication: Genetically encoded tags for direct synthesis of EM-visible gold nanoparticles in cells. Jiang Z, Jin X, Li Y, Liu S, Liu XM, Wang YY, Zhao P, Cai X, Liu Y, Tang Y, Sun X, Liu Y, Hu Y, Li M, Cai G, Qi X, Chen S, Du LL, He W. Nat Methods. 2020 Sep;17(9):937-946. doi: 10.1038/s41592-020-0911-z. Epub 2020 Aug 10. PubMed 32778831.
Backbone
  Vector backbone: pMAL-c2X
  Vector type: Bacterial Expression
Growth in bacteria
  Bacterial resistance: Kanamycin, 50 μg/mL
  Growth temperature: 37°C
  Growth strain: DH5alpha
  Copy number: Low Copy
Gene/Insert
  Gene/Insert name: AFP
  Species: Unspecified
  Tag / fusion protein: His (C terminal on insert)
  Cloning method: Restriction Enzyme; 5′ cloning site Unknown (unknown if destroyed)
Terms and licenses: Academic/Nonprofit Terms; Industry Terms: Not Available to Industry
How to cite: pMAL-C2X dAmp/Kana+-AFP was a gift from Wanzhong He (Addgene plasmid # 154359 ; http://n2t.net/addgene:154359 ; RRID:Addgene_154359)
